>Addgene plasmid #102457 | pSG66-KcsA-Kv1.3-sfGFP | depositor full sequence | sequence record 193811 | pSG66-KcsA-Kv1.3-sfGFP sequence 3809 bps
AATAATTTTGTTTAACTTTAAGAAGGAGATATACAATGGACGAAGTTGATGGTCCGCCAATGTTGTCCGG
TCTGCTTGCTCGTCTGGTTAAGTTGCTTCTGGGCCGTCACGGTTCTGCGCTGCACTGGCGTGCTGCAGGC
GCTGCCACCGTCCTTCTGGTGATCGTACTGCTTGCTGGTTCCTACTTGGCGGTTCTGGCGGAAGCGGATG
ATCCGACCAGCGGCTTTAGCAGCATTCCGGACGCCTTGTGGTGGTCTGTCGATACCGCTACTACCGTGGG
TTACGGCGACTTGTATCCGGTGACCCTTTGGGGTCGTCTGGTAGCGGTTGTCGTTATGGTGGCTGGCATC
ACCTCCTTCGGTCTGGTAACTGCTGCCCTTGCTACTTGGTTTGTAGGCCGCGAACAAGAGCGTCGTGGTC
ATTTCGTTCGTCACTCTGAAAAAGCGGCTGAGGAGGCGTACACCCGTACTACCCGTGCTCTGCACGAGCG
CTTTGACCGTCTGGAACGTATGCTTGACGATAACCGTCGTGGTGAAAACCTGTACTTCCAGTCTGGTAAC
CTGTACTTCCAGTCTGGTGGTGCTATGCGTAAAGGAGAAGAACTTTTCACTGGTGTCGTCCCTATTCTGG
TGGAACTGGATGGTGATGTCAACGGTCATAAGTTTTCCGTGCGTGGCGAGGGTGAAGGTGACGCAACTAA
TGGTAAACTGACGCTGAAGTTCATCTGTACTACTGGTAAACTGCCGGTACCTTGGCCGACTCTGGTAACG
ACGCTGACTTATGGTGTTCAGTGCTTTGCTCGTTATCCGGACCATATGAAGCAGCATGACTTCTTCAAGT
CCGCCATGCCGGAAGGCTATGTGCAGGAACGCACGATTTCCTTTAAGGATGACGGCACGTACAAAACGCG
TGCGGAAGTGAAATTTGAAGGCGATACCCTGGTAAACCGCATTGAGCTGAAAGGCATTGACTTTAAAGAA
GATGGCAATATCCTGGGCCATAAGCTGGAATACAATTTTAACAGCCACAATGTTTACATCACCGCCGATA
AACAAAAAAATGGCATTAAAGCGAATTTTAAAATTCGCCACAACGTGGAGGATGGCAGCGTGCAGCTGGC
TGATCACTACCAGCAAAACACTCCAATCGGTGATGGTCCTGTTCTGCTGCCAGACAATCACTATCTGAGC
ACGCAAAGCGTTCTGTCTAAAGATCCGAACGAGAAACGCGATCATATGGTTCTGCTGGAGTTCGTAACCG
CAGCGGGCATCACGCATGGTATGGATGAACTGTACAAACATCATCATCATCATCATTGAACTCGAGCAAA
GCCCGCCGAAAGGCGGGCTTTTCTGTGTCGACCGATGCCCTTGAGAGCCTTCAACCCAGTCAGCTCCTTC
CGGTGGGCGCGGGGCATGACTATCGTCGCCGCACTTATGACTGTGTTCTTTATCATGCAACTCGTAGGAC
AGGTGCCGGCAGCTCTCTTCCGCTTCCTCGCTCACTTACTCGCTGCGCTCGGTCGTTCGGCTGCGGCGAG
CGGTATCAGCTCACTCAAAGGCGGTAATACGGTTATCCACAGAATCAGGGGATAACGCAGGAAAGAACAT
GTGAGCAAAAGGCCAGCAAAAGGCCAGGAACCGTAAAAAGGCCGCGTTGCTGGCGTTTTTCCATAGGCTC
CGCCCCCCTGACGAGCATCACAAAAATCGACGCTCAAGTCAGAGGTGGCGAAACCCGACAGGACTATAAA
GATACCAGGCGTTTCCCCCTGGAAGCTCCCTCGTGCGCTCTCCTGTTCCGACCCTGCCGCTTACCGGATA
CCTGTCCGCCTTTCTCCCTTCGGGAAGCGTGGCGCTTTCTCATAGCTCACGCTGTAGGTATCTCAGTTCG
GTGTAGGTCGTTCGCTCCAAGCTGGGCTGTGTGCACGAACCCCCCGTTCAGCCCGACCGCTGCGCCTTAT
CCGGTAACTATCGTCTTGAGTCCAACCCGGTAAGACACGACTTATCGCCACTGGCAGCAGCCACTGGTAA
CAGGATTAGCAGAGCGAGGTATGTAGGCGGTGCTACAGAGTTCTTGAAGTGGTGGCCTAACTACGGCTAC
ACTAGAAGAACAGTATTTGGTATCTGCGCTCTGCTGAAGCCAGTTACCTTCGGAAAAAGAGTTGGTAGCT
CTTGATCCGGCAAACAAACCACCGCTGGTAGCGGTGGTTTTTTTGTTTGCAAGCAGCAGATTACGCGCAG
AAAAAAAGGATCTCAAGAAGATCCTTTGATCTTTTCTACGGGGTCTGACGCTCAGTGGAACGAAAACTCA
CGTTAAGGGATTTTGGTCATGAGATTATCAAAAAGGATCTTCACCTAGATCCTTTTAAATTAAAAATGAA
GTTTTAAATCAATCTAAAGTATATATGAGTAAACTTGGTCTGACAGTTACCAATGCTTAATCAGTGAGGC
ACCTATCTCAGCGATCTGTCTATTTCGTTCATCCATAGTTGCCTGACTCCCCGTCGTGTAGATAACTACG
ATACGGGAGGGCTTACCATCTGGCCCCAGTGCTGCAATGATACCGCGTGACCCACGCTCACCGGCTCCAG
ATTTATCAGCAATAAACCAGCCAGCCGGAAGGGCCGAGCGCAGAAGTGGTCCTGCAACTTTATCCGCCTC
CATCCAGTCTATTAATTGTTGCCGGGAAGCTAGAGTAAGTAGTTCGCCAGTTAATAGTTTGCGCAACGTT
GTTGCCATTGCTACAGGCATCGTGGTGTCACGCTCGTCGTTTGGTATGGCTTCATTCAGCTCCGGTTCCC
AACGATCAAGGCGAGTTGCATGATCCCCCATGTTGTGCAAAAAAGCGGTTAGCTCCTTCGGTCCTCCGAT
CGTTGTCAGAAGTAAGTTGGCCGCAGTGTTATCACTCATGGTTATGGCAGCACTGCATAATTCTCTTACT
GTCATGCCATCCGTAAGATGCTTTTCTGTGACTGGTGAGTACTCAACCAAGTCATTCTGAGAATAGTGTA
TGCGGCGACCGAGTTGCTCTTGCCCGGCGTCAACACGGGATAATACCGCGCCACATAGCAGAACTTTAAA
AGTGCTCATCATTGGAAAACGTTCTTCGGGGCGAAAACTCTCAAGGATCTTACCGCTGTTGAGATCCAGT
TCGATGTAACCCACTCGTGCACCCAACTGATCTTCAGCATCTTTTACTTTCACCAGCGTTTCTGGGTGAG
CAAAAACAGGAAGGCAAAATGCCGCAAAAAAGGGAATAAGGGCGACACGGAAATGTTGAATACTCATACT
CTTCCTTTTTCAATATTATTGAAGCATTTATCAGGGTTATTGTCTCATGAGCGGATACATATTTGAATGT
ATTTAGAAAAATAAACAAATAGGGGTTCCGCGCACATTTCCCCGAAAAGTGCCACCTGACGTCTAAGAAA
CCATTATTATCATGACATTAACCTATAAAAATAGGCGTATCACGAGGCCCTTTCGTGTTCAAGAATTCTG
GCGAATCCTCTGACCAGCCAGAAAACGACCTTTCTGTGGTGAAACCGGATGCTGCAATTCAGAGCGCCAG
CAAGTGGGGGACAGCAGATGACCTGACCGCCGCAGAGTGGATGTTTGACATGGTGATGACTATCGCACCA
TCAGCCAGAAAACCGAATTTTGCTGGGTGGGCTAACGATATCCGCCTGATGCGTGAACGTGACGGACGTA
ACCACCGCGACATGTGTGTGCTGTTCCGCTGGGCATGCTGAGCTAACACCGTGCGTGTTGACAATTTTAC
CTCTGGCGGTGATAATGGTTGCAGCTAGC
Features (pLannotate 1.2.2; 10 found; start..end, strand, type, name):
      7..29      +  RBS            RBS: efficient ribosome binding site from bacteriophage T7 gene 10 (Olins and Rangwala, 1989)
     54..530     +  CDS            kcsA: KCSA_STRCO - Also known as skc1. Experimental evidence at protein level: Swiss-Prot protein existence level 1. Acts as a pH-gated potassium ion channel; changing the cytosolic pH from 7 to 4 opens the channel. From Streptomyces coelicolor (strain ATCC BAA-471 / A3(2) / M145).
    534..551     +  CDS            TEV site (fragment): tobacco etch virus (TEV) protease recognition and cleavage site
    585..1298    +  CDS            superfolder GFP: GFP variant that folds robustly even when fused to poorly folded proteins (Pédelacq et al., 2006)
   1299..1316    +  CDS            capTEV™ (fragment): composite tag for in vivo biotinylation, TEV protease cleavage, and 6xHis tagging
   1357..1488    +  CDS            TcR (fragment): tetracycline efflux protein; tet; confers resistance to tetracycline
   1668..2256    -  rep_origin     ori: high-copy-number ColE1/pMB1/pBR322/pUC origin of replication
   2427..3287    -  CDS            AmpR: β-lactamase; bla; confers resistance to ampicillin, carbenicillin, and related antibiotics
   3288..3392    -  promoter       AmpR promoter: bla
   3494..3787    +  CDS            O (fragment): VRPO_LAMBD - Protein inferred from homology: Swiss-Prot protein existence level 3. Necessary for the bidirectional replication of DNA. It interacts with the ori (origin of replication) region of the genome during the initiation of replication. From Escherichia phage lambda (Bacteriophage lambda).
