>Addgene plasmid #102457 | pSG66-KcsA-Kv1.3-sfGFP | addgene full sequence | sequence record 197242 | Addgene NGS Result
AATAATTTTGTTTAACTTTAAGAAGGAGATATACAATGGACGAAGTTGATGGTCCGCCAATGTTGTCCGG
TCTGCTTGCTCGTCTGGTTAAGTTGCTTCTGGGCCGTCACGGTTCTGCGCTGCACTGGCGTGCTGCAGGC
GCTGCCACCGTCCTTCTGGTGATCGTACTGCTTGCTGGTTCCTACTTGGCGGTTCTGGCGGAAGCGGATG
ATCCGACCAGCGGCTTTAGCAGCATTCCGGACGCCTTGTGGTGGTCTGTCGATACCGCTACTACCGTGGG
TTACGGCGACTTGTATCCGGTGACCCTTTGGGGTCGTCTGGTAGCGGTTGTCGTTATGGTGGCTGGCATC
ACCTCCTTCGGTCTGGTAACTGCTGCCCTTGCTACTTGGTTTGTAGGCCGCGAACAAGAGCGTCGTGGTC
ATTTCGTTCGTCACTCTGAAAAAGCGGCTGAGGAGGCGTACACCCGTACTACCCGTGCTCTGCACGAGCG
CTTTGACCGTCTGGAACGTATGCTTGACGATAACCGTCGTGGTGAAAACCTGTACTTCCAGTCTGGTGCA
TTGTACTTCCAGTCTGGTGGTGCTATGCGTAAAGGAGAAGAACTTTTCACTGGTGTCGTCCCTATTCTGG
TGGAACTGGATGGTGATGTCAACGGTCATAAGTTTTCCGTGCGTGGCGAGGGTGAAGGTGACGCAACTAA
TGGTAAACTGACGCTGAAGTTCATCTGTACTACTGGTAAACTGCCGGTACCTTGGCCGACTCTGGTAACG
ACGCTGACTTATGGTGTTCAGTGCTTTGCTCGTTATCCGGACCATATGAAGCAGCATGACTTCTTCAAGT
CCGCCATGCCGGAAGGCTATGTGCAGGAACGCACGATTTCCTTTAAGGATGACGGCACGTACAAAACGCG
TGCGGAAGTGAAATTTGAAGGCGATACCCTGGTAAACCGCATTGAGCTGAAAGGCATTGACTTTAAAGAA
GATGGCAATATCCTGGGCCATAAGCTGGAATACAATTTTAACAGCCACAATGTTTACATCACCGCCGATA
AACAAAAAAATGGCATTAAAGCGAATTTTAAAATTCGCCACAACGTGGAGGATGGCAGCGTGCAGCTGGC
TGATCACTACCAGCAAAACACTCCAATCGGTGATGGTCCTGTTCTGCTGCCAGACAATCACTATCTGAGC
ACGCAAAGCGTTCTGTCTAAAGATCCGAACGAGAAACGCGATCATATGGTTCTGCTGGAGTTCGTAACCG
CAGCGGGCATCACGCATGGTATGGATGAACTGTACAAACATCATCATCATCATCATTGAACTCGAGCAAA
GCCCGCCGAAAGGCGGGCTTTTCTGTGTCGACCGATGCCCTTGAGAGCCTTCAACCCAGTCAGCTCCTTC
CGGTGGGCGCGGGGCATGACTATCGTCGCCGCACTTATGACTGTGTTCTTTATCATGCAACTCGTAGGAC
AGGTGCCGGCAGCTCTCTTCCGCTTCCTCGCTCACTTACTCGCTGCGCTCGGTCGTTCGGCTGCGGCGAG
CGGTATCAGCTCACTCAAAGGCGGTAATACGGTTATCCACAGAATCAGGGGATAACGCAGGAAAGAACAT
GTGAGCAAAAGGCCAGCAAAAGGCCAGGAACCGTAAAAAGGCCGCGTTGCTGGCGTTTTTCCATAGGCTC
CGCCCCCCTGACGAGCATCACAAAAATCGACGCTCAAGTCAGAGGTGGCGAAACCCGACAGGACTATAAA
GATACCAGGCGTTTCCCCCTGGAAGCTCCCTCGTGCGCTCTCCTGTTCCGACCCTGCCGCTTACCGGATA
CCTGTCCGCCTTTCTCCCTTCGGGAAGCGTGGCGCTTTCTCATAGCTCACGCTGTAGGTATCTCAGTTCG
GTGTAGGTCGTTCGCTCCAAGCTGGGCTGTGTGCACGAACCCCCCGTTCAGCCCGACCGCTGCGCCTTAT
CCGGTAACTATCGTCTTGAGTCCAACCCGGTAAGACACGACTTATCGCCACTGGCAGCAGCCACTGGTAA
CAGGATTAGCAGAGCGAGGTATGTAGGCGGTGCTACAGAGTTCTTGAAGTGGTGGCCTAACTACGGCTAC
ACTAGAAGAACAGTATTTGGTATCTGCGCTCTGCTGAAGCCAGTTACCTTCGGAAAAAGAGTTGGTAGCT
CTTGATCCGGCAAACAAACCACCGCTGGTAGCGGTGGTTTTTTTGTTTGCAAGCAGCAGATTACGCGCAG
AAAAAAAGGATCTCAAGAAGATCCTTTGATCTTTTCTACGGGGTCTGACGCTCAGTGGAACGAAAACTCA
CGTTAAGGGATTTTGGTCATGAGATTATCAAAAAGGATCTTCACCTAGATCCTTTTAAATTAAAAATGAA
GTTTTAAATCAATCTAAAGTATATATGAGTAAACTTGGTCTGACAGTTACCAATGCTTAATCAGTGAGGC
ACCTATCTCAGCGATCTGTCTATTTCGTTCATCCATAGTTGCCTGACTCCCCGTCGTGTAGATAACTACG
ATACGGGAGGGCTTACCATCTGGCCCCAGTGCTGCAATGATACCGCGTGACCCACGCTCACCGGCTCCAG
ATTTATCAGCAATAAACCAGCCAGCCGGAAGGGCCGAGCGCAGAAGTGGTCCTGCAACTTTATCCGCCTC
CATCCAGTCTATTAATTGTTGCCGGGAAGCTAGAGTAAGTAGTTCGCCAGTTAATAGTTTGCGCAACGTT
GTTGCCATTGCTACAGGCATCGTGGTGTCACGCTCGTCGTTTGGTATGGCTTCATTCAGCTCCGGTTCCC
AACGATCAAGGCGAGTTGCATGATCCCCCATGTTGTGCAAAAAAGCTGTTAGCTCCTTCGGTCCTCCGAT
CGTTGTCAGAAGTAAGTTGGCCGCAGTGTTATCACTCATTGTTATGGCAGCACTGCATAATTCTCTTACT
GTCATGCCATCCGTAAGATGCTTTTCTGTGACTGGTGAGTACTCAACCAAGTCATTCTGAGAATAGTGTA
TGCGGCGACCGAGTTGCTCTTGCCCGGCGTCAACACGGGATAATACCGCGCCACATAGCAGAACTTTAAA
AGTGCTCATCATTGGAAAACGTTCTTCGTGGCGAAAACTCTCAAGGATCTTACCGCTGTTTAGATCCAGT
TCGATGTAACCCACTCGTGCACCCAACTGATCTTCAGCATCTTTTACTTTCACCAGCGTTTCTGGGTGAG
CAAAAACATGAAGGCAAAATGCCGCAAAAAAGGGAATAAGGGCGACACGGAAATGTTGAATACTCATACT
CTTCCTTTTTCAATATTATTGAAGCATTTATCAGGGTTATTGTCTCATGAGCGGATACATATTTGAATGT
ATTTAGAAAAATAAACAAATAGGTGTTCCGCGCACATTTCCCCGAAAAGTGCCACCTGACGTCTAAGAAA
CCATTATTATCATGACATTAACCTATAAAAATAGGCGTATCACGAGGCCCTTTCGTGTTCAAGAATTCTG
GCGAATCCTCTTACCAGCCAGAAAACGACCTTTCTGTGGTGAAACCGGATGCTGCAATTCAGAGCGCCAG
CAAGTGGGGGACAGCAGATGACCTGACCGCCGCAGAGTGGATGTTTGACATGGTGATGACTATCGCACCA
TCAGCCAGAAAACCGAATTTTGCTGGGTGGGCTAACGATATCCGCCTGATGCGTGAACGTGACGGACGTA
ACCACCGCGACATGTGTGTGCTGTTCCGCTGGGCATGCTGAGCTAACACCGTGCGTGTTGACAATTTTAC
CTCTGGCGGTGATAATGGTTGCAGCTAGC
Features (pLannotate 1.2.2; 10 found; start..end, strand, type, name):
      7..29      +  RBS            RBS: efficient ribosome binding site from bacteriophage T7 gene 10 (Olins and Rangwala, 1989)
     54..530     +  CDS            kcsA: KCSA_STRCO - Also known as skc1. Experimental evidence at protein level: Swiss-Prot protein existence level 1. Acts as a pH-gated potassium ion channel; changing the cytosolic pH from 7 to 4 opens the channel. From Streptomyces coelicolor (strain ATCC BAA-471 / A3(2) / M145).
    534..551     +  CDS            TEV site (fragment): tobacco etch virus (TEV) protease recognition and cleavage site
    585..1298    +  CDS            superfolder GFP: GFP variant that folds robustly even when fused to poorly folded proteins (Pédelacq et al., 2006)
   1299..1316    +  CDS            capTEV™ (fragment): composite tag for in vivo biotinylation, TEV protease cleavage, and 6xHis tagging
   1357..1488    +  CDS            TcR (fragment): tetracycline efflux protein; tet; confers resistance to tetracycline
   1668..2256    -  rep_origin     ori: high-copy-number ColE1/pMB1/pBR322/pUC origin of replication
   2427..3287    -  CDS            AmpR: β-lactamase; bla; confers resistance to ampicillin, carbenicillin, and related antibiotics
   3288..3379    -  promoter       AmpR promoter: bla
   3494..3787    +  CDS            O (fragment): VRPO_LAMBD - Protein inferred from homology: Swiss-Prot protein existence level 3. Necessary for the bidirectional replication of DNA. It interacts with the ori (origin of replication) region of the genome during the initiation of replication. From Escherichia phage lambda (Bacteriophage lambda).
