[The description below was written by a language model from this plasmid's Addgene catalogue record and pLannotate feature annotations shown in this document.]
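Description:
pSG66-KcsA-Kv1.3-sfGFP is a 3,809 bp bacterial expression plasmid built on the pBEST backbone. It is maintained at high copy through a ColE1/pUC-type origin and selected with ampicillin via a β-lactamase gene under its native bla promoter. The record lists KL740 as the propagation strain. The payload is a chimeric potassium channel, KcsA-Kv1.3, which the annotation recognises mainly as the pH-gated KcsA channel of Streptomyces coelicolor. The record does not specify which Kv1.3-derived segments have been grafted into it.

According to the catalogue entry, transcription is driven by the OR2-OR1-Pr promoter, a strong promoter derived from the bacteriophage lambda right operator/promoter region. The feature tables do not annotate this promoter as such. They do detect a lambda-derived fragment, labelled as part of the O gene, just upstream of the circular junction that leads into the expression cassette, though the record does not say what this fragment does. Translation initiates from the efficient T7 gene 10 ribosome binding site. The channel coding sequence is followed in frame by a partial TEV protease recognition site, then superfolder GFP, and then a short terminal segment that corresponds to the C-terminal His tag. A small tetracycline-resistance remnant downstream appears to be a nonfunctional backbone fragment. The sequencing-derived and depositor-supplied annotations agree apart from a slight difference in the extent of the bla promoter.

The sfGFP fusion gives a fluorescent readout of expression and folding, while the His tag allows affinity capture. The associated publication places the plasmid in work on producing biologically active membrane proteins in an E. coli-based cell-free transcription-translation system.
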