Addgene plasmid #102457: pSG66-KcsA-Kv1.3-sfGFP
Purpose: Expresses a fusion protein of KcsA-Kv1.3 and sfGFP with a C-terminal His tag. The expression is controlled by a OR2-OR1-Pr promoter.
Depositing lab: Richard Murray. Depositing organization: California Institute of Technology. Publication: Expressing Biologically Active Membrane Proteins in a Cell-Free Transcription-Translation Platform. Guo S, Vaish A, Chen Q, Murray RM. bioRxiv 104455 10.1101/104455.
Backbone
  Vector backbone: pBEST
  Backbone size w/o insert (bp): 2546
  Total vector size (bp): 3809
  Vector type: Bacterial Expression
Growth in bacteria
  Bacterial resistance: Ampicillin, 100 μg/mL
  Growth temperature: 30°C
  Growth strain: KL740
  Copy number: High Copy
Gene/Insert
  Gene/Insert name: KcsA-Kv1.3 (alt names: KcsA; Kv1.3)
  Species: Chimera
  Insert size (bp): 495
  Promoter: OR2-OR1-Pr
  Tag / fusion protein: sfGFP (C terminal on insert); His tag (C terminal on insert)
  Cloning method: Unknown
  Sequencing primers: 5′ AAAACCGAATTTTGCTGGGTG; 3′ ATGATAAAGAACACAGTCATAAGTGC
Terms and licenses: Academic/Nonprofit Terms; Industry Terms: Not Available to Industry
Depositor comments: Please visit https://www.biorxiv.org/content/early/2017/01/30/104455 for bioRxiv preprint.
How to cite: pSG66-KcsA-Kv1.3-sfGFP was a gift from Richard Murray (Addgene plasmid # 102457 ; http://n2t.net/addgene:102457 ; RRID:Addgene_102457)
